Addgene plasmid #198720: RhoA gRNA #3
Purpose: Cas9-mediated knockout of RhoA in mammalian cells #3
Depositing lab: Takeshi Imai. Depositing organization: Kyushu University. Publication: Activity-dependent local protection and lateral inhibition control synaptic competition in developing mitral cells in mice. Fujimoto S, Leiwe MN, Aihara S, Sakaguchi R, Muroyama Y, Kobayakawa R, Kobayakawa K, Saito T, Imai T. Dev Cell. 2023 Jul 24;58(14):1221-1236.e7. doi: 10.1016/j.devcel.2023.05.004. Epub 2023 Jun 7. PubMed 37290446.
Backbone
  Vector backbone: gRNA backbone
  Backbone size w/o insert (bp): 2733
  Total vector size (bp): 2813
  Vector type: Mammalian Expression, CRISPR
Growth in bacteria
  Bacterial resistance: Ampicillin, 100 μg/mL
  Growth temperature: 37°C
  Growth strain: DH5alpha
  Copy number: Low Copy
Gene/Insert
  Gene/Insert name: RhoA
  gRNA/shRNA sequence: tcgtgtgctcgtcattccgaagg
  Species: M. musculus (mouse)
  Entrez Gene: Rhoa (a.k.a. Arha, Arha1, Arha2)
  Promoter: U6
  Cloning method: Gibson Cloning
  Sequencing primers: 5′ None; 3′ M13R
Terms and licenses: Academic/Nonprofit Terms; Industry Terms: Not Available to Industry
Depositor comments: Please visit https://doi.org/10.1101/625616 for bioRxiv preprint.
How to cite: RhoA gRNA #3 was a gift from Takeshi Imai (Addgene plasmid # 198720 ; http://n2t.net/addgene:198720 ; RRID:Addgene_198720)
