[The description below was written by a language model from this plasmid's Addgene catalogue record and pLannotate feature annotations shown in this document.]
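Description:
RhoA gRNA #3 is a small (about 2.8 kb) mammalian CRISPR guide-expression plasmid built on a minimal "gRNA backbone" and designed for Cas9-mediated knockout of mouse Rhoa, the gene encoding the small GTPase RhoA. It is the third in a set of guides against this target. The guide sequence was inserted by Gibson cloning between a human U6 promoter, an RNA polymerase III promoter suited to producing short, precisely initiated transcripts, and the Streptococcus pyogenes Cas9 gRNA scaffold, so that transcription yields a complete single guide RNA. The plasmid carries no Cas9 coding sequence and no mammalian selection marker or reporter, so the nuclease must be supplied separately, for example from a co-delivered expression plasmid or a Cas9-expressing host.

For propagation in E. coli the plasmid carries a ColE1/pUC-type origin of replication and an ampicillin resistance gene (β-lactamase) driven by its own promoter. The feature annotation describes this origin as high copy, whereas the catalogue entry lists the plasmid as low copy; the record does not resolve this difference. The remaining annotated elements appear to be cloning-vector remnants with no evident role in guide expression. They include a partial attB2 Gateway site, a pUC-style multiple cloning site, the lac promoter, operator and CAP binding site, short lacI fragments and a fragment of an RSF origin. The associated publication concerns activity-dependent synaptic competition in developing mouse mitral cells, which fits use of the plasmid for gene disruption in mouse neurons, though the record does not specify the delivery method.
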