Features (pLannotate 1.2.2; 13 found; start..end, strand, type, name):
     72..312     +  promoter       U6 promoter: RNA polymerase III promoter for human U6 snRNA
    341..416     +  misc_RNA       gRNA scaffold: guide RNA scaffold for the Streptococcus pyogenes CRISPR/Cas9 system
    428..449     -  protein_bind   attB2 (fragment): mutant version of attB; recombination site for the Gateway® BP reaction BP Clonase™
    463..517     -  CDS            lacI (fragment): lac repressor; lacI; The lac repressor binds to the lac operator to inhibit transcription in E. coli. This inhibition can be relieved by adding lactose or isopropyl-β-D-thiogalactopyranoside (IPTG).
    519..652     -  rep_origin     RSF ori (fragment): Plasmids containing the RSF 1030 origin of replication can be propagated in E. coli cells that contain additional plasmids with compatible origins.
    658..714     +  misc_feature   MCS: pUC18/19 multiple cloning site
    751..767     -  protein_bind   lac operator: The lac repressor binds to the lac operator to inhibit transcription in E. coli. This inhibition can be relieved by adding lactose or isopropyl-β-D-thiogalactopyranoside (IPTG). lac repressor encoded by lacI
    775..805     -  promoter       lac promoter: promoter for the E. coli lac operon
    820..841     -  protein_bind   CAP binding site: CAP binding activates transcription in the presence of cAMP. E. coli catabolite activator protein
    854..946     -  CDS            lacI (fragment): lac repressor; lacI; The lac repressor binds to the lac operator to inhibit transcription in E. coli. This inhibition can be relieved by adding lactose or isopropyl-β-D-thiogalactopyranoside (IPTG).
   1129..1717    -  rep_origin     ori: high-copy-number ColE1/pMB1/pBR322/pUC origin of replication
   1888..2748    -  CDS            AmpR: β-lactamase; bla; confers resistance to ampicillin, carbenicillin, and related antibiotics
   2749..41      -  promoter       AmpR promoter (across the origin): bla
>Addgene plasmid #198720 | RhoA gRNA #3 | addgene full sequence | sequence record 394343 | Addgene NGS Result
TTTGAATGTATTTAGAAAAATAAACAAATAGGGGTTCCGCGCACATTTCCCCGAAAAGTGCCACCTGACG
TGAGGGCCTATTTCCCATGATTCCTTCATATTTGCATATACGATACAAGGCTGTTAGAGAGATAATTAGA
ATTAATTTGACTGTAAACACAAAGATATTAGTACAAAATACGTGACGTAGAAAGTAATAATTTCTTGGGT
AGTTTGCAGTTTTAAAATTATGTTTTAAAATGGACTATCATATGCTTACCGTAACTTGAAAGTATTTCGA
TTTCTTGGCTTTATATATCTTGTGGAAAGGACGAAACACCGCGTGTGCTCGTCATTCCGAGTTTTAGAGC
TAGAAATAGCAAGTTAAAATAAGGCTAGTCCGTTATCAACTTGAAAAAGTGGCACCGAGTCGGTGCTTTT
TTTCTAGACCCAGCTTTCTTGTACAAAGTTGGCATTAGATCCGCTGCATTAATGAATCGGCCAACGCGCG
GGGAGAGGCGGTTTGCGTATTGGGCGCTCTTCCGCTTCCTCGCTCACTGACTCGCTGCGCTCGGTCGTTC
GGCTGCGGCGAGCGGTATCAGCTCACTCAAAGGCGGTAATACGGTTATCCACAGAATCAGGGGATAACGC
AGGAAAGAACATGTGAGCAAAAGGCCAGAATTCGAGCTCGGTACCCGGGGATCCTCTAGAGTCGACCTGC
AGGCATGCAAGCTTGGCGTAATCATGGTCATAGCTGTTTCCTGTGTGAAATTGTTATCCGCTCACAATTC
CACACAACATACGAGCCGGAAGCATAAAGTGTAAAGCCTGGGGTGCCTAATGAGTGAGCTAACTCACATT
AATTGCGTTGCGCTCACTGCCCGCTTTCCAGTCGGGAAACCTGTCGTGCCAGCTGCATTAATGAATCGGC
CAACGCGCGGGGAGAGGCGGTTTGCGTATTGGGCGCTCTTCCGCTTCCTCGCTCACTGACTCGCTGCGCT
CGGTCGTTCGGCTGCGGCGAGCGGTATCAGCTCACTCAAAGGCGGTAATACGGTTATCCACAGAATCAGG
GGATAACGCAGGAAAGAACATGTGAGCAAAAGGCCAGCAAAAGGCCAGGAACCGTAAAAAGGCCGCGTTG
CTGGCGTTTTTCCATAGGCTCCGCCCCCCTGACGAGCATCACAAAAATCGACGCTCAAGTCAGAGGTGGC
GAAACCCGACAGGACTATAAAGATACCAGGCGTTTCCCCCTGGAAGCTCCCTCGTGCGCTCTCCTGTTCC
GACCCTGCCGCTTACCGGATACCTGTCCGCCTTTCTCCCTTCGGGAAGCGTGGCGCTTTCTCATAGCTCA
CGCTGTAGGTATCTCAGTTCGGTGTAGGTCGTTCGCTCCAAGCTGGGCTGTGTGCACGAACCCCCCGTTC
AGCCCGACCGCTGCGCCTTATCCGGTAACTATCGTCTTGAGTCCAACCCGGTAAGACACGACTTATCGCC
ACTGGCAGCAGCCACTGGTAACAGGATTAGCAGAGCGAGGTATGTAGGCGGTGCTACAGAGTTCTTGAAG
TGGTGGCCTAACTACGGCTACACTAGAAGAACAGTATTTGGTATCTGCGCTCTGCTGAAGCCAGTTACCT
TCGGAAAAAGAGTTGGTAGCTCTTGATCCGGCAAACAAACCACCGCTGGTAGCGGTGGTTTTTTTGTTTG
CAAGCAGCAGATTACGCGCAGAAAAAAAGGATCTCAAGAAGATCCTTTGATCTTTTCTACGGGGTCTGAC
GCTCAGTGGAACGAAAACTCACGTTAAGGGATTTTGGTCATGAGATTATCAAAAAGGATCTTCACCTAGA
TCCTTTTAAATTAAAAATGAAGTTTTAAATCAATCTAAAGTATATATGAGTAAACTTGGTCTGACAGTTA
CCAATGCTTAATCAGTGAGGCACCTATCTCAGCGATCTGTCTATTTCGTTCATCCATAGTTGCCTGACTC
CCCGTCGTGTAGATAACTACGATACGGGAGGGCTTACCATCTGGCCCCAGTGCTGCAATGATACCGCGAG
ACCCACGCTCACCGGCTCCAGATTTATCAGCAATAAACCAGCCAGCCGGAAGGGCCGAGCGCAGAAGTGG
TCCTGCAACTTTATCCGCCTCCATCCAGTCTATTAATTGTTGCCGGGAAGCTAGAGTAAGTAGTTCGCCA
GTTAATAGTTTGCGCAACGTTGTTGCCATTGCTACAGGCATCGTGGTGTCACGCTCGTCGTTTGGTATGG
CTTCATTCAGCTCCGGTTCCCAACGATCAAGGCGAGTTACATGATCCCCCATGTTGTGCAAAAAAGCGGT
TAGCTCCTTCGGTCCTCCGATCGTTGTCAGAAGTAAGTTGGCCGCAGTGTTATCACTCATGGTTATGGCA
GCACTGCATAATTCTCTTACTGTCATGCCATCCGTAAGATGCTTTTCTGTGACTGGTGAGTACTCAACCA
AGTCATTCTGAGAATAGTGTATGCGGCGACCGAGTTGCTCTTGCCCGGCGTCAATACGGGATAATACCGC
GCCACATAGCAGAACTTTAAAAGTGCTCATCATTGGAAAACGTTCTTCGGGGCGAAAACTCTCAAGGATC
TTACCGCTGTTGAGATCCAGTTCGATGTAACCCACTCGTGCACCCAACTGATCTTCAGCATCTTTTACTT
TCACCAGCGTTTCTGGGTGAGCAAAAACAGGAAGGCAAAATGCCGCAAAAAAGGGAATAAGGGCGACACG
GAAATGTTGAATACTCATACTCTTCCTTTTTCAATATTATTGAAGCATTTATCAGGGTTATTGTCTCATG
AGCGGATACATA
